Addgene plasmid #202799: Lamp1-mCherry-RUSH
Purpose: RUSH cargo: Str-KDEL_IRES_SBP-mCherry-Lamp1
Depositing lab: Juan Bonifacino. Depositing organization: National Institute of Child Health and Human Development (NICHD). Publication: Segregation in the Golgi complex precedes export of endolysosomal proteins in distinct transport carriers. Chen Y, Gershlick DC, Park SY, Bonifacino JS. J Cell Biol. 2017 Dec 4;216(12):4141-4151. doi: 10.1083/jcb.201707172. Epub 2017 Oct 4. PubMed 28978644.
Backbone
  Vector backbone: Original RUSH construct (gift of F. Perezand G. Boncompain, Curie Institute; Boncompain et al., 2012, Nature Methods)
  Total vector size (bp): 7126
  Vector type: Mammalian Expression
Growth in bacteria
  Bacterial resistance: Ampicillin, 100 μg/mL
  Growth temperature: 37°C
  Growth strain: DH5alpha
  Copy number: Unknown
Gene/Insert
  Gene/Insert name: Lamp1
  Species: R. norvegicus (rat)
  Insert size (bp): 1161
  GenBank ID: NM_012857.2
  Entrez Gene: Lamp1 (a.k.a. LGP120)
  Promoter: CMV
  Tag / fusion protein: mCherry (N terminal on insert)
  Cloning method: Gibson Cloning
  Sequencing primers: 5′ CGCAAATGGGCGGTAGGCGTG
Terms and licenses: Academic/Nonprofit Terms; Industry Terms: Not Available to Industry
How to cite: Lamp1-mCherry-RUSH was a gift from Juan Bonifacino (Addgene plasmid # 202799 ; http://n2t.net/addgene:202799 ; RRID:Addgene_202799)
