[The description below was written by a language model from this plasmid's Addgene catalogue record and pLannotate feature annotations shown in this document.]
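Description:
Lamp1-mCherry-RUSH is a 7,126 bp mammalian expression plasmid built on the original bicistronic RUSH (retention using selective hooks) vector. It is propagated in E. coli through a high-copy ColE1/pUC-type origin and selected with ampicillin via the β-lactamase gene. Remnants of lac regulatory elements and a pBR322 bom fragment are backbone leftovers. The record lists no mammalian selection marker, so the plasmid appears suited to transient transfection.

A single transcription unit is driven by the CMV enhancer/promoter and terminated by an SV40 polyadenylation signal. The first cistron encodes the "hook": a streptavidin core preceded by a short sequence annotated as a STIM1 fragment, which probably supplies the signal peptide. According to the stated purpose, the hook carries a KDEL motif that retains it in the endoplasmic reticulum. A chimeric intron and an EMCV IRES follow and allow cap-independent translation of the second cistron, the "reporter" cargo. This consists of an interleukin-2 signal sequence, a streptavidin-binding peptide (SBP; named in the purpose field but not annotated in the feature table, and likely located in the gap between the signal sequence and mCherry), mCherry, and rat Lamp1 (about 1.16 kb, lacking its own signal sequence). The tags therefore sit on the luminal N-terminus of this lysosomal membrane glycoprotein.

In cells, the SBP–streptavidin interaction holds the newly made Lamp1 cargo in the ER. Adding biotin displaces the SBP and releases a synchronized wave of fluorescent cargo through the secretory pathway. The associated study used this approach to follow sorting of endolysosomal proteins at the Golgi complex and their export in distinct transport carriers.
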