Features (pLannotate 1.2.2; 22 found; start..end, strand, type, name):
    269..498     -  intron         chimeric intron: chimera between introns from adenovirus and immunoglobulin heavy chain genes
    591..1091    -  CDS            SAV_STRAV (fragment): Experimental evidence at protein level: Swiss-Prot protein existence level 1. The biological function of streptavidin is not known. Forms a strong non-covalent specific complex with biotin (one molecule of biotin per subunit of streptavidin). From Streptomyces avidinii.
   1077..1190    -  CDS            STIM1 (fragment): STIM1_HUMAN - Also known as GOK From Homo sapiens (Human).
   1263..1281    -  promoter       T7 promoter: promoter for bacteriophage T7 RNA polymerase
   1297..1330    -  LTR            5' LTR (truncated) (fragment): truncated 5' long terminal repeat (LTR) from HIV-1
   1326..1529    -  promoter       CMV promoter: human cytomegalovirus (CMV) immediate early promoter
   1530..1909    -  enhancer       CMV enhancer: human cytomegalovirus immediate early enhancer
   2064..2116    +  misc_feature   bom (fragment): basis of mobility region from pBR322
   2175..2279    +  promoter       AmpR promoter: bla
   2280..3140    +  CDS            AmpR: β-lactamase; bla; confers resistance to ampicillin, carbenicillin, and related antibiotics
   3311..3899    +  rep_origin     ori: high-copy-number ColE1/pMB1/pBR322/pUC origin of replication
   4082..4174    +  CDS            lacI (fragment): lac repressor; lacI; The lac repressor binds to the lac operator to inhibit transcription in E. coli. This inhibition can be relieved by adding lactose or isopropyl-β-D-thiogalactopyranoside (IPTG).
   4187..4208    +  protein_bind   CAP binding site: CAP binding activates transcription in the presence of cAMP. E. coli catabolite activator protein
   4223..4253    +  promoter       lac promoter: promoter for the E. coli lac operon
   4261..4277    +  protein_bind   lac operator: The lac repressor binds to the lac operator to inhibit transcription in E. coli. This inhibition can be relieved by adding lactose or isopropyl-β-D-thiogalactopyranoside (IPTG). lac repressor encoded by lacI
   4341..4392    -  polyA_signal   SV40 poly(A) signal (fragment): SV40 polyadenylation signal
   4403..4524    -  polyA_signal   SV40 poly(A) signal: SV40 polyadenylation signal
   4547..4631    -  CDS            large T antigen (fragment): large T antigen from SV40 (simian virus 40)
   4666..5827    -  CDS            LAMP1 (fragment): rat lysosome-associated membrane glycoprotein 1
   5839..6543    -  CDS            mCherry: mCherry is a basic (constitutively fluorescent) red fluorescent protein published in 2004, derived from Discosoma sp.. It is reported to be a very rapidly-maturing monomer with low acid sensitivity.
   6665..6723    -  sig_peptide    IL-2 signal sequence: human interleukin-2 signal sequence
   6750..86      -  misc_feature   IRES (across the origin): internal ribosome entry site (IRES) of the encephalomyocarditis virus (EMCV)
>Addgene plasmid #202799 | Lamp1-mCherry-RUSH | addgene full sequence | sequence record 401139 | Addgene NGS Result
TCAACAGACCTTGCATTCCTTTGGCGAGAGGGGAAAGACCCCTAGGAATGCTCGTCAAGAAGACAGGGCC
AGGTTTCCGGGCCCTCACATTGCCAAAAGACGGCAATATGGTGGAAAATAACATATAGACAAACGCACAC
CGGCCTTATTCCAAGCGGCTTCGGCCAGTAACGTTAGGGGGGGGGNAGGGAGAGGGGGGGGGGGAGAGGG
GCGGAATTGGCCGCCCTAGATGCATGCTCGACCTGCAGTTGGACCTGGGAGTGGACACCTGTGGAGAGAA
AGGCAAAGTGGATGTCATTGTCACTCAAGTGTATGGCCAGATCTCAAGCCTGCCACACCTCAAGCTTGAC
AACAAAAAGATTGTCTTTTCTGACCAGATGGACGCGGCCACCCTCAAAGGCATCACCGCGGGCCAGGTGA
ATATCAAATCCTCCTCGTTTTTGGAAACTGACAATCTTAGCGCAGAAGTCATGCCCGCTTTTGAGAGGGA
GTACTCACCCCAACAGCTGGCCCTCGCAGACAGCGAATTAATTCCAGCACACTGGATCAGTTATCTATGC
GGCCGCTCACAGTTCATCTTTCGGTCCGAGCTGCTGGACGGCATCCAGAGGATTGCCGTTGTTGACTCCG
GCTTTTTTGGCGGCATCGATTGAAGCGGCGGAGGGTTTCACTTTGGTGAATGTGTCATGTCCCACCAGGG
TGGATTTCCAAGCATTTGCCTCGGTTGTGCCAGATGTGAGCAGCCACTGTGTATTGATTCTAGCCTCAGC
GCCTCCCACGTACTGTCCACTCCATGTTGTGGCAGAATGAGCATTCCGGTAGTTGTTTTTCCAAGCGACA
GTCCATCCCAGGGCAGTCCCAGATCCGTCGGTGGCAGGGGCACTATCGTATCGGCCAGTGAGGACGTACC
GTGATTCGGCGTTTCCCACAGCAGATTCGTATGTTCCGGTGAGGGCTCCATCGGCTCCAGCAGTCACAAT
AAAGGTGCTCCCGAGCTGATTGTACCATGTTCCAGTAATGCCAGCCTCGGCAGCGGACACCTGAGCTTTT
GAGTCTTTGCTAGGGTCGTTTAAACCGGCGCCCGAGCTGGTTCCTGTCGCCTTCTCACTGTGACTATGGC
TGAGGCTCTGGCCCTGGTGCAGGAGGAGTCCCCAGAGGAGCCACAGGGCAAGACGGACGCATACATCCAT
ACCGGTTAACAGGCCTTAAGCGCTAGCTAGGCCGCAGATATCGATCCGAGCTCGGTACCAAGCTTGGGTC
TCCCTATAGTGAGTCGTATTAATTTCGATAAGCCAGTAAGCAGTGGGTTCTCTAGTTAGCCAGAGAGCTC
TGCTTATATAGACCTCCCACCGTACACGCCTACCGCCCATTTGCGTCAATGGGGCGGAGTTGTTACGACA
TTTTGGAAAGTCCCGTTGATTTTGGTGCCAAAACAAACTCCCATTGACGTCAATGGGGTGGAGACTTGGA
AATCCCCGTGAGTCAAACCGCTATCCACGCCCATTGATGTACTGCCAAAACCGCATCACCATGGTAATAG
CGATGACTAATACGTAGATGTACTGCCAAGTAGGAAAGTCCCATAAGGTCATGTACTGGGCATAATGCCA
GGCGGGCCATTTACCGTCATTGACGTCAATAGGGGGCGTACTTGGCATATGATACACTTGATGTACTGCC
AAGTGGGCAGTTTACCGTAAATACTCCACCCATTGACGTCAATGGAAAGTCCCTATTGGCGTTACTATGG
GAACATACGTCATTATTGACGTCAATGGGCGGGGGTCGTTGGGCGGTCAGCCAGGCGGGCCATTTACCGT
AAGTTATGTAACGCGGAACTCCATATATGGGCTATGAACTAATGACCCCGTAATTGATTACTATTAATAA
CTAGTCAATAATCAATGTCAACGCGTATATCTGGCCCGTACATCGCGAAGCAGCGCAAAACGCCTAACCC
TAAGCAGATTCTTCATGCAATTGTCGGTCAAGCCTTGCCTTGTTGTAGCTTAAATTTTGCTCGCGCACTA
CTCAGCGACCTCCAACACACAAGCAGGGAGCAGATACTGGCTTAACTATGCGGCATCAGAGCAGATTGTA
CTGAGAGTGCACCATAGGGGATCGGGAGATCTCCCGATCCGTCGACGTCAGGTGGCACTTTTCGGGGAAA
TGTGCGCGGAACCCCTATTTGTTTATTTTTCTAAATACATTCAAATATGTATCCGCTCATGAGACAATAA
CCCTGATAAATGCTTCAATAATATTGAAAAAGGAAGAGTATGAGTATTCAACATTTCCGTGTCGCCCTTA
TTCCCTTTTTTGCGGCATTTTGCCTTCCTGTTTTTGCTCACCCAGAAACGCTGGTGAAAGTAAAAGATGC
TGAAGATCAGTTGGGTGCACGAGTGGGTTACATCGAACTGGATCTCAACAGCGGTAAGATCCTTGAGAGT
TTTCGCCCCGAAGAACGTTTTCCAATGATGAGCACTTTTAAAGTTCTGCTATGTGGCGCGGTATTATCCC
GTATTGACGCCGGGCAAGAGCAACTCGGTCGCCGCATACACTATTCTCAGAATGACTTGGTTGAGTACTC
ACCAGTCACAGAAAAGCATCTTACGGATGGCATGACAGTAAGAGAATTATGCAGTGCTGCCATAACCATG
AGTGATAACACTGCGGCCAACTTACTTCTGACAACGATCGGAGGACCGAAGGAGCTAACCGCTTTTTTGC
ACAACATGGGGGATCATGTAACTCGCCTTGATCGTTGGGAACCGGAGCTGAATGAAGCCATACCAAACGA
CGAGCGTGACACCACGATGCCTGTAGCAATGGCAACAACGTTGCGCAAACTATTAACTGGCGAACTACTT
ACTCTAGCTTCCCGGCAACAATTAATAGACTGGATGGAGGCGGATAAAGTTGCAGGACCACTTCTGCGCT
CGGCCCTTCCGGCTGGCTGGTTTATTGCTGATAAATCTGGAGCCGGTGAGCGTGGGTCTCGCGGTATCAT
TGCAGCACTGGGGCCAGATGGTAAGCCCTCCCGTATCGTAGTTATCTACACGACGGGGAGTCAGGCAACT
ATGGATGAACGAAATAGACAGATCGCTGAGATAGGTGCCTCACTGATTAAGCATTGGTAACTGTCAGACC
AAGTTTACTCATATATACTTTAGATTGATTTAAAACTTCATTTTTAATTTAAAAGGATCTAGGTGAAGAT
CCTTTTTGATAATCTCATGACCAAAATCCCTTAACGTGAGTTTTCGTTCCACTGAGCGTCAGACCCCGTA
GAAAAGATCAAAGGATCTTCTTGAGATCCTTTTTTTCTGCGCGTAATCTGCTGCTTGCAAACAAAAAAAC
CACCGCTACCAGCGGTGGTTTGTTTGCCGGATCAAGAGCTACCAACTCTTTTTCCGAAGGTAACTGGCTT
CAGCAGAGCGCAGATACCAAATACTGTTCTTCTAGTGTAGCCGTAGTTAGGCCACCACTTCAAGAACTCT
GTAGCACCGCCTACATACCTCGCTCTGCTAATCCTGTTACCAGTGGCTGCTGCCAGTGGCGATAAGTCGT
GTCTTACCGGGTTGGACTCAAGACGATAGTTACCGGATAAGGCGCAGCGGTCGGGCTGAACGGGGGGTTC
GTGCACACAGCCCAGCTTGGAGCGAACGACCTACACCGAACTGAGATACCTACAGCGTGAGCTATGAGAA
AGCGCCACGCTTCCCGAAGGGAGAAAGGCGGACAGGTATCCGGTAAGCGGCAGGGTCGGAACAGGAGAGC
GCACGAGGGAGCTTCCAGGGGGAAACGCCTGGTATCTTTATAGTCCTGTCGGGTTTCGCCACCTCTGACT
TGAGCGTCGATTTTTGTGATGCTCGTCAGGGGGGCGGAGCCTATGGAAAAACGCCAGCAACGCGGCCTTT
TTACGGTTCCTGGCCTTTTGCTGGCCTTTTGCTCACATGTTCTTTCCTGCGTTATCCCCTGATTCTGTGG
ATAACCGTATTACCGCCTTTGAGTGAGCTGATACCGCTCGCCGCAGCCGAACGACCGAGCGCAGCGAGTC
AGTGAGCGAGGAAGCGGAAGAGCGCCCAATACGCAAACCGCCTCTCCCCGCGCGTTGGCCGATTCATTAA
TGCAGCTGGCACGACAGGTTTCCCGACTGGAAAGCGGGCAGTGAGCGCAACGCAATTAATGTGAGTTAGC
TCACTCATTAGGCACCCCAGGCTTTACACTTTATGCTTCCGGCTCGTATGTTGTGTGGAATTGTGAGCGG
ATAACAATTTCACACAGGAAACAGCTATGACCATGATTACGCCAAGCTCTAGCTAGAGGTCGACGGTATA
CAGACATGATAAGATACATTGATGAGTTTGGACAAACCACAACTAGAATGCACTCGACGCGTTAAGATAC
ATTGATGAGTTTGGACAAACCACAACTAGAATGCAGTGAAAAAAATGCTTTATTTGTGAAATTTGTGATG
CTATTGCTTTATTTGTAACCATTATAAGCTGCAATAAACAAGTTAACAACAACAATTGCATTCATTTTAT
GTTTCAGGTTCAGGGGGAGGTGTGGGAGGTTTTTTAAAGCAAGTAAAACCTCTACAAATGTGGTATGGCT
GATTATGATCAGTTATCTAGAGTTAATTAATTGGCCCTCGAGGCCCTAGATGGTCTGATAGCCCGCGTGA
CTCCTCTTCCTGCCGATGAGGTAGGCGATGAGGACGATGAGGACCAGCCCTGCCAGGGCCCCGCCCACAG
CAATGGGGATCAGCATGTTGTTACCGTCCTGTACACACTCTTCCACAGACCCAAACCTGTCACTTTCTAC
CCTGAAAGCCTGGACTTGCACGCTGAAGACATTGAGGGCGAGCGCCTTGCTGACAAAGATGTGCTCCTCA
CTGTTGCACTTGTATGAGTTGCCGACACTGGCCTGAAGAGCTTTCAGGGAATAGTTGGAGGTGCTGAACG
TGGGCTCTATGGCATCAGGAAGAGTCATGTTCAACTGAACTCCTTGCAGGAAAAACAGGCTAGAAGTGGC
ATTCATCCCAAACTGCAGCTCCAGGACTCTGCTCTTGTTCCCCACCTTCAGGGTCACCAACTGGGCACCG
CAAGTCCCACTATATTTGTCACTTGGGTTGATGTTGAATGCTCTGGTCACAGTCGTGTTGTCCTTCTTCA
TGTAGGTGATGTTGAGTTGCAGTGCCATAGAGGCCAGCAGGCAGGTTCCATTGTCACCAGTCACATTGTA
CTTGGACACACTGGGGTTTGTGGGCACAAGTGGTGGTGAGGGGCTGGGTGGCCCAGTAGTTGGGGAAGGT
TGATCCTGTGGGCAGCGTGTCTCTTCCTTGCTGAAGTTGCTACTCGGCAGGTAGGCCTGGATAGTAGCGT
CCCAGAGCACAATGGTCACATTCTTCATGTAGACCCTGATGTCGCTGACACATCGGTATGTTTTGTTGAT
GTCTGCCTTGATGTCAGTTGTGGAATCCACAGTGTCGGGCCCTTTGGAGCTGGCATTGGGAAAGAATTGT
GTGTCTGACAGGTTATATGTGAAATACATGTGCTGGACACTGTAACGTGTTGTGTTTTTTGTGAAGGTGA
GTTTCAGTAAATATCCTTCTCCAAAGGTGATTGCGAGGGTGGGCTCAGAAGCATTCTTTTCACCACAAGA
GCTGCTATTCTTCAGGACTTCTGCAGAGGCTGGCAGGGTCATATTCGAGACCTTAGAAACATGTCCAGCC
TCATAGGTGGTCAGAAAGGAGGCAGAGAAGCTGGCCATTATACACGCTGTGCCGTTGTTGTCTTTCACCT
CGAACAGTGCTGGGGCGTCTGGCCGGCCCTTGTACAGCTCGTCCATGCCGCCGGTGGAGTGGCGGCCCTC
GGCGCGTTCGTACTGTTCCACGATGGTGTAGTCCTCGTTGTGGGAGGTGATGTCCAACTTGATGTTGACG
TTGTAGGCGCCGGGCAGCTGCACGGGCTTCTTGGCCTTGTAGGTGGTCTTGACCTCAGCGTCGTAGTGGC
CGCCGTCCTTCAGCTTCAGCCTCTGCTTGATCTCGCCCTTCAGGGCGCCGTCCTCGGGGTACATCCGCTC
GGAGGAGGCCTCCCAGCCCATGGTCTTCTTCTGCATTACGGGGCCGTCGGAGGGGAAGTTGGTGCCGCGC
AGCTTCACCTTGTAGATGAACTCGCCGTCCTGTAGGGAGGAGTCCTGGGTCACGGTCACCACGCCGCCGT
CCTCGAAGTTCATCACGCGCTCCCACTTGAAGCCCTCGGGGAAGGACAGCTTCAAGTAGTCGGGGATGTC
GGCGGGGTGCTTCACGTAGGCCTTGGAGCCGTACATGAACTGAGGGGACAGGATGTCCCAGGCGAAGGGC
AGGGGGCCACCCTTGGTCACCTTCAGCTTGGCGGTCTGGGTGCCCTCGTAGGGGCGGCCCTCGCCCTCGC
CCTCGATCTCGAACTCGTGGCCGTTCACGGAGCCCTCCATGTGCACCTTGAAGCGCATGAACTCCTTGAT
GATGGCCATGTTATCCTCCTCGCCCTTGCTCACACCTGCAGGTGGTTCACGTTGACCTTGTGGGTGATGC
TCCAGTCGTGCACGAAGTTGTTCAAGTTCCCCAGCCAGTCCTTCAACAACGTGTCCACCTCGCCAACCAG
TGGTCTTCTCGTCGGAATTCGTGACAAGTGCAAGACTTAGTGCAATGCAAGACAGGAGTTGCATCCTGTA
CATGGCGCGCCTCCCGGGTTGTGGCAAGCTTATCATCGTGTTTTTCAAAGGAAAACCACGTCCCCGTGGT
TCGGGGGGCCTAGACGTTTTTTTAACCTCGACTAAACACATGTAAAGCATGTGCACCGAGGCCCCAGATC
AGATCCCATACAATGGGGTACCTTCTGGGCATCCTTCAGCCCCTTGTTGAATACGCTTGAGGAGAGCCAT
TTGACTCTTTCCACAACTATCCAACTCACAACGTGGCACTGGGGTTGTGCCGCCTTTGCAGGTGTATCTT
ATACACGTGGCTTTTGGCCGCAGAGGCACCTGTCGCCAGGTGGGGGGTTCCGCTGCCTGCAAAGGGTCGC
TACAGACGTTGTTTGTCTTCAAGAAGCTTCCAGAGGAACTGCTTCCTTCACGACAT
